Addgene plasmid #186623: pMCSG53-DsbC
Purpose: (Empty Backbone) E. coli expression vector containing N-terminal leaderless DsbC-6His-TEV fusion.
Depositing lab: Alexei Savchenko. Depositing organization: University of Calgary. Publication: Recombinant production of growth factors for application in cell culture. Venkatesan M, Semper C, Skrivergaard S, Di Leo R, Mesa N, Rasmussen MK, Young JF, Therkildsen M, Stogios PJ, Savchenko A. iScience. 2022 Sep 3;25(10):105054. doi: 10.1016/j.isci.2022.105054. eCollection 2022 Oct 21. PubMed 36157583.
Backbone
  Vector backbone: pMCSG53
  Backbone manufacturer: Eschenfeldt, W. H., Makowska-Grzyska, M., Stols, L., Donnelly, M. I., Jedrzejczak, R., & Joachimiak, A.
  Backbone size (bp): 5834
  Modifications to backbone: A leaderless DsbC protein has been added in-frame upstream of a 6His-TEV site. Facilitates cytosolic expression of disulfide-rich proteins in E.coli including many families of growth factors.
  Vector type: Bacterial Expression
  Promoter: T7
  Tag / fusion protein: DsbC-6His-TEV (N terminal on backbone)
Growth in bacteria
  Bacterial resistance: Ampicillin, 100 μg/mL
  Growth temperature: 37°C
  Growth strain: ccdB Survival
  Copy number: High Copy
Gene/Insert
  Cloning method: Gibson Cloning
  Sequencing primers: 5′ TAATACGACTCACTATAGGG; 3′ GCTAGTTATTGCTCAGCGG
Terms and licenses: Academic/Nonprofit Terms; Industry Terms: Not Available to Industry
Depositor comments: Read the preprint on bioRxiv: https://www.biorxiv.org/content/10.1101/2022.02.15.480596v1.
How to cite: pMCSG53-DsbC was a gift from Alexei Savchenko (Addgene plasmid # 186623 ; http://n2t.net/addgene:186623 ; RRID:Addgene_186623)
