[The description below was written by a language model from this plasmid's Addgene catalogue record and pLannotate feature annotations shown in this document.]
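Description:
pMCSG53-DsbC is an empty-backbone bacterial expression vector for E. coli, derived from pMCSG53 and designed to produce target proteins as N-terminal fusions to a leaderless DsbC followed by a 6His tag and a TEV protease cleavage site. It replicates from a high-copy ColE1/pUC-type origin and is selected with ampicillin through the bla gene. A fragment of the f1 origin and remnants of pBR322 sequence (bom and tetracycline-resistance fragments) are also annotated.

Expression is driven by a T7 promoter controlled by an adjacent lac operator, with a T7 gene 10 ribosome binding site and a downstream T7 terminator. A plasmid-borne lacI gene supplies repressor, so expression is IPTG-inducible in hosts that provide T7 RNA polymerase. The backbone also carries the rare-codon tRNA genes ileX (AUA) and argU (AGA/AGG), which help translate genes with non-E. coli codon usage. DsbC is normally a periplasmic disulfide isomerase. Removing its signal sequence keeps the fusion in the cytosol, where, according to the record, it facilitates production of disulfide-rich proteins, including many families of growth factors. The His tag allows affinity purification, and TEV cleavage removes the fusion partner.

Downstream of DsbC the feature table shows a ccdB toxin gene with a partial ccdA, which fits the requirement for a ccdB-resistant propagation strain. This cassette presumably serves as a counter-selectable stuffer replaced by the insert during Gibson cloning, although the record does not say so explicitly. The 6His-TEV segment itself is not annotated, and a short His-tag fragment lies just before the terminator. Other small hits, such as the dpnD, PDK intron and SET1 fragments, are probably annotation artefacts.
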