Features (pLannotate 1.2.2; 25 found; start..end, strand, type, name):
     12..242     +  rep_origin     f1 ori (fragment) (sequence partly withheld): f1 bacteriophage origin of replication; arrow indicates direction of (+) strand synthesis
    285..388     +  promoter       AmpR promoter: bla
    389..1249    +  CDS            AmpR: β-lactamase; bla; confers resistance to ampicillin, carbenicillin, and related antibiotics
   1420..2008    +  rep_origin     ori: high-copy-number ColE1/pMB1/pBR322/pUC origin of replication
   2194..2320    -  misc_feature   bom (fragment): basis of mobility region from pBR322
   2321..2385    -  CDS            TcR (fragment): tetracycline efflux protein; tet; confers resistance to tetracycline
   2400..2421    -  protein_bind   CAP binding site: CAP binding activates transcription in the presence of cAMP. E. coli catabolite activator protein
   2434..3516    -  CDS            lacI: lac repressor; lacI; The lac repressor binds to the lac operator to inhibit transcription in E. coli. This inhibition can be relieved by adding lactose or isopropyl-β-D-thiogalactopyranoside (IPTG).
   3517..3594    -  promoter       lacI promoter: lacI
   3602..3695    -  CDS            TcR (fragment): tetracycline efflux protein; tet; confers resistance to tetracycline
   3734..3809    +  tRNA           ileX: E. coli tRNA-Ile recognizing AUA; ileX
   3847..4004    -  CDS            TcR (fragment): tetracycline efflux protein; tet; confers resistance to tetracycline
   4079..4155    +  tRNA           argU: E. coli tRNA-Arg recognizing AGA and AGG; argU
   4174..4371    -  CDS            intD (fragment): INTD_ECOLI - Also known as int. Protein inferred from homology: Swiss-Prot protein existence level 3. Integrase from the cryptic lambdoid prophage DLP12. Integrase is necessary for integration of the phage into the host genome by site- specific recombination. In conjunction with excisionase, integrase is also necessary for excision of the prophage from the host genome. From Escherichia coli (strain K12).
   4430..4448    +  promoter       T7 promoter: promoter for bacteriophage T7 RNA polymerase
   4449..4473    +  protein_bind   lac operator: The lac repressor binds to the lac operator to inhibit transcription in E. coli. This inhibition can be relieved by adding lactose or isopropyl-β-D-thiogalactopyranoside (IPTG). lac repressor encoded by lacI
   4488..4510    +  RBS            RBS: efficient ribosome binding site from bacteriophage T7 gene 10 (Olins and Rangwala, 1989)
   4527..5174    +  CDS            DsbC (fragment): bacterial periplasmic protein disulfide isomerase; dsbC
   5311..5463    -  CDS            dpnD (fragment): DPND_STRPN - Protein predicted: Swiss-Prot protein existence level 4. From Streptococcus pneumoniae serotype 4 (strain ATCC BAA-334 / TIGR4).
   5507..5809    -  CDS            ccdB: CCDB_ECOLI - Also known as G, letB, letD. Experimental evidence at protein level: Swiss-Prot protein existence level 1. Toxic component of a type II toxin-antitoxin (TA) system, functioning in plasmid maintainence. Responsible for the post- segregational killing (PSK) of plasmid-free cells, also referred to as a plasmid addiction system. Half-life of over 2 hours. Cell killing by CcdB is accompanied by filamentation, defects in chromosome and plasmid segregation, defects in cell division, formation of anucleate cells, decreased DNA synthesis and plasmid loss. Interferes with the activity of DN
   5814..5972    -  CDS            ccdA (fragment): CCDA_ECO57 - Also known as H, letA. Experimental evidence at protein level: Swiss-Prot protein existence level 1. Antitoxin component of a type II toxin-antitoxin (TA) system which inhibits the post-segregational killing (PSK) of plasmid-free cells, also referred to as a plasmid addiction system. Binds to and blocks the activity of CcdB; will also remove bound CcdB protein from the CcdB-GyrA complex by forming a CcdA-CcdB complex, a process termed rejuvenation. Functions as a transcriptional corepressor for the ccdAB operon, repression also requires CcdB (By similarity). From Escherichia coli
   6063..6243    -  intron         PDK intron (fragment): pdk; modified pyruvate orthophosphate dikinase intron from Flaveria trinervia 3.0
   6309..6326    +  CDS            9xHis (fragment): 9xHis affinity tag
   6336..6385    +  CDS            SET1 (fragment): solubility-enhancement tag derived from T7 phage gene 10B
   6393..6440    +  terminator     T7 terminator: transcription terminator for bacteriophage T7 RNA polymerase
>Addgene plasmid #186623 | pMCSG53-DsbC | addgene full sequence | sequence record 369596 | Addgene NGS Result
TGGCGAATGGG
[124 nt withheld, positions 12-135]
C
[91 nt withheld, positions 137-227]
AGGGTGATGGTTCACATTAACGCTTACAATTTAGGTGGCACTTTTCGGGGAAATGTGCGCGGAACCCCTA
TTTGTTTATTTTTCTAAATACATTCAAATATGTATCCGCTCATGAGACAATAACCCTGATAAATGCTTCA
ATAATTTGAAAAAGGAAGAGTATGAGTATTCAACATTTCCGTGTCGCCCTTATTCCCTTTTTTGCGGCAT
TTTGCCTTCCTGTTTTTGCTCACCCAGAAACGCTGGTGAAAGTAAAAGATGCTGAAGATCAGTTGGGTGC
ACGAGTGGGTTACATCGAACTGGATCTCAACAGCGGTAAGATCCTTGAGAGTTTTCGCCCCGAAGAACGT
TTTCCAATGATGAGCACTTTTAAAGTTCTGCTATGTGGCGCGGTATTATCCCGTATTGACGCCGGGCAAG
AGCAACTCGGTCGCCGCATACACTATTCTCAGAATGACTTGGTTGAGTACTCACCAGTCACAGAAAAGCA
TCTTACGGATGGCATGACAGTAAGAGAATTATGCAGTGCTGCCATAACCATGAGTGATAACACTGCGGCC
AACTTACTTCTGACAACGATCGGAGGACCGAAGGAGCTAACCGCTTTTTTGCACAACATGGGGGATCATG
TAACTCGCCTTGATCGTTGGGAACCGGAGCTGAATGAAGCCATACCAAACGACGAGCGTGACACCACGAT
GCCTGCAGCAATGGCAACAACGTTGCGCAAACTATTAACTGGCGAACTACTTACTCTAGCTTCCCGGCAA
CAATTAATAGACTGGATGGAGGCGGATAAAGTTGCAGGACCACTTCTGCGCTCGGCCCTTCCGGCTGGCT
GGTTTATTGCTGATAAATCTGGAGCCGGTGAGCGTGGGTCTCGCGGTATCATTGCAGCACTGGGGCCAGA
TGGTAAGCCCTCCCGTATCGTAGTTATCTACACGACGGGGAGTCAGGCAACTATGGATGAACGAAATAGA
CAGATCGCTGAGATAGGTGCCTCACTGATTAAGCATTGGTAACTGTCAGACCAAGTTTACTCATATATAC
TTTAGATTGATTTAAAACTTCATTTTTAATTTAAAAGGATCTAGGTGAAGATCCTTTTTGATAATCTCAT
GACCAAAATCCCTTAACGTGAGTTTTCGTTCCACTGAGCGTCAGACCCCGTAGAAAAGATCAAAGGATCT
TCTTGAGATCCTTTTTTTCTGCGCGTAATCTGCTGCTTGCAAACAAAAAAACCACCGCTACCAGCGGTGG
TTTGTTTGCCGGATCAAGAGCTACCAACTCTTTTTCCGAAGGTAACTGGCTTCAGCAGAGCGCAGATACC
AAATACTGTCCTTCTAGTGTAGCCGTAGTTAGGCCACCACTTCAAGAACTCTGTAGCACCGCCTACATAC
CTCGCTCTGCTAATCCTGTTACCAGTGGCTGCTGCCAGTGGCGATAAGTCGTGTCTTACCGGGTTGGACT
CAAGACGATAGTTACCGGATAAGGCGCAGCGGTCGGGCTGAACGGGGGGTTCGTGCACACAGCCCAGCTT
GGAGCGAACGACCTACACCGAACTGAGATACCTACAGCGTGAGCTATGAGAAAGCGCCACGCTTCCCGAA
GGGAGAAAGGCGGACAGGTATCCGGTAAGCGGCAGGGTCGGAACAGGAGAGCGCACGAGGGAGCTTCCAG
GGGGAAACGCCTGGTATCTTTATAGTCCTGTCGGGTTTCGCCACCTCTGACTTGAGCGTCGATTTTTGTG
ATGCTCGTCAGGGGGGCGGAGCCTATGGAAAAACGCCAGCAACGCGGCCTTTTTACGGTTCCTGGCCTTT
TGCTGGCCTTTTGCTCACATGTTCTTTCCTGCGTTATCCCCTGATTCTGTGGATAACCGTATTACCGCCT
TTGAGTGAGCTGATACCGCTCGCCGCAGCCGAACGACCGAGCGCAGCGAGTCAGTGAGCGAGGAAGCGGA
AGAGCGCCTGATGCGGTATTTTCTCCTTACGCATCTGTGCGGTATTTCACACCGCAATGGTGCACTCTCA
GTACAATCTGCTCTGATGCCGCATAGTTAAGCCAGTATACACTCCGCTATCGCTACGTGACTGTAGTCAT
GCCCCGCGCCCACCGGAAGGAGCTGACTGGGTTGAAGGCTCTCAAGGGCATCGGTCGAGATCCCGGTGCC
TAATGAGTGAGCTAACTTACATTAATTGCGTTGCGCTCACTGCCCGCTTTCCAGTCGGGAAACCTGTCGT
GCCAGCTGCATTAATGAATCGGCCAACGCGCGGGGAGAGGCGGTTTGCGTATTGGGCGCCAGGGTGGTTT
TTCTTTTCACCAGTGAGACGGGCAACAGCTGATTGCCCTTCACCGCCTGGCCCTGAGAGAGTTGCAGCAA
GCGGTCCACGCTGGTTTGCCCCAGCAGGCGAAAATCCTGTTTGATGGTGGTTAACGGCGGGATATAACAT
GAGCTGTCTTCGGTATCGTCGTATCCCACTACCGAGATATCCGCACCAACGCGCAGCCCGGACTCGGTAA
TGGCGCGCATTGCGCCCAGCGCCATCTGATCGTTGGCAACCAGCATCGCAGTGGGAACGATGCCCTCATT
CAGCATTTGCATGGTTTGTTGAAAACCGGACATGGCACTCCAGTCGCCTTCCCGTTCCGCTATCGGCTGA
ATTTGATTGCGAGTGAGATATTTATGCCAGCCAGCCAGACGCAGACGCGCCGAGACAGAACTTAATGGGC
CCGCTAACAGCGCGATTTGCTGGTGACCCAATGCGACCAGATGCTCCACGCCCAGTCGCGTACCGTCTTC
ATGGGAGAAAATAATACTGTTGATGGGTGTCTGGTCAGAGACATCAAGAAATAACGCCGGAACATTAGTG
CAGGCAGCTTCCACAGCAATGGCATCCTGGTCATCCAGCGGATAGTTAATGATCAGCCCACTGACGCGTT
GCGCGAGAAGATTGTGCACCGCCGCTTTACAGGCTTCGACGCCGCTTCGTTCTACCATCGACACCACCAC
GCTGGCACCCAGTTGATCGGCGCGAGATTTAATCGCCGCGACAATTTGCGACGGCGCGTGCAGGGCCAGA
CTGGAGGTGGCAACGCCAATCAGCAACGACTGTTTGCCCGCCAGTTGTTGTGCCACGCGGTTGGGAATGT
AATTCAGCTCCGCCATCGCCGCTTCCACTTTTTCCCGCGTTTTCGCAGAAACGTGGCTGGCCTGGTTCAC
CACGCGGGAAACGGTCTGATAAGAGACACCGGCATACTCTGCGACATCGTATAACGTTACTGGTTTCACA
TTCACCACCCTGAATTGACTCTCTTCCGGGCGCTATCATGCCATACCGCGAAAGGTTTTGCGCCATTCGA
TGGTGTCCGGGATCTCGACGCTCTCCCTTATGCGACTCCTGCATTAGGAAGCAGCCCAGTAGTAGGTTGA
GGCCGTTGAGCACCGCCGCCGCAAGGAATGGTGCATGCGGATTGCGACACGGAGTTACTTTATAATCCGC
TACCATGGCCCCTTAGCTCAGTGGTTAGAGCAGGCGACTCATAATCGCTTGGTCGCTGGTTCAAGTCCAG
CAGGGGCCACCAGATATAGCAAAGGCTGACGAGAAATCGTCAGCCTTTTTGCATGCAAGGAGATGGCGCC
CAACAGTCCCCCGGCCACGGGGCCTGCCACCATACCCACGCCGAAACAAGCGCTCATGAGCCCGAAGTGG
CGAGCCCGATCTTCCCCATCGGTGATGTCGGCGATATAGGCGCCAGCAACCGCACCTGTGGCGCCGGCGA
GATCAAAAGCCATTGACTCAGCAAGGGTTGACCGTATAATTCACGCGATTACACCGCATTGCGGTATCAA
CGCGCCCTTAGCTCAGTTGGATAGAGCAACGACCTTCTAAGTCGTGGGCCGCAGGTTCGAATCCTGCAGG
GCGCGCCATTACAATTCAATCAGTTACGCCTTCTTTATATCCTCCATAATTCCAGAGTGGGACATATTTG
GGACATTATCACCAAAAATGTCGTCTATTTTCCTCGCATGCTCTGTCAAATGATTAGGCGCAAGGTGAGC
ATACCTACGAACCATTTCTATGGACTCCCATCCGCCCATTTCCTGAAGCACTGATAATGGGACGCCTGAC
TGAATCCACCGGTGATGCCGGCCACGATGCGTCCGGCGTAGAGGATCGAGATCGATCTCGATCCCGCGAA
ATTAATACGACTCACTATAGGGGAATTGTGAGCGGATAACAATTCCCCTCTAGAAATAATTTTGTTTAAC
TTTAAGAAGGAGATATACATATGATGAAAGATGACGCGGCAATTCAACAAACGTTAGCCAAAATGGGCAT
CAAAAGCAGCGATATTCAGCCCGCGCCTGTAGCTGGCATGAAGACAGTTCTGACTAACAGCGGCGTGTTG
TACATCACCGATGATGGTAAACATATCATTCAGGGGCCAATGTATGACGTTAGTGGCACGGCTCCGGTCA
ATGTCACCAATAAGATGCTGTTAAAGCAGTTGAATGCGCTTGAAAAAGAGATGATCGTTTATAAAGCGCC
GCAGGAAAAACACGTCATCACCGTGTTTACTGATATTACCTGTGGTTACTGCCACAAACTGCATGAGCAA
ATGGCAGACTACAACGCGCTGGGGATCACCGTGCGTTATCTTGCTTTCCCGCGCCAGGGGCTGGACAGCG
ATGCAGAGAAAGAAATGAAAGCTATCTGGTGTGCGAAAGATAAAAACAAAGCGTTTGATGATGTGATGGC
AGGTAAAAGCGTCGCACCAGCCAGTTGCGACGTGGATATTGCCGACCATTACGCACTTGGCGTCCAGCTT
GGCGTTAGCGGTACTCCGGCAGTTGTGCTGAGCAATGGCACACTTGTTCCGGGTTACCAGCCGCCGAAAG
AGATGAAAGAATTCCTCGACGAACACCAAAAAATGACCAGCGGTAAAGGATCAACTAGTGGTTCTGGTCA
CCATCATCATCATCATTCTTCTGGTGTAGATCTGGGTACCGAGAACCTGTACTTCCAATCCAATATTGCG
TGCGAGCCTCTTTTTTGTGTGACAAAATAAAAACATCTACCTATTCATATACGCTAGTGTCATAGTCCTG
AAAATCATCTGCATCAAGAACAATTTCACAACTCTTATACTTTTCTCTTACAAGTCGTTCGGCTTCATCT
GGATTTTCAGCCTCTATACTTACTAAACGTGATAAAGTTTCTGTAATTTCTACTGTATCGACCTGCAGAC
TGGCTGTGTATAAGGGAGCCTGACATTTATATTCCCCAGAACATCAGGTTAATGGCGTTTTTGATGTCAT
TTTCGCGGTGGCTGAGATCAGCCACTTCTTCCCCGATAACGGAGACCGGCACACTGGCCATATCGGTGGT
CATCATGCGCCAGCTTTCATCCCCGATATGCACCACCGGGTAAAGTTCACGGGAGACTTTATCTGACAGC
AGACGTGCACTGGCCAGGGGGATCACCATCCGTCGCCCGGGCGTGTCAATAATATCACTCTGTACATCCA
CAAACAGACGATAACGGCTCTCTCTTTTATAGGTGTAAACCTTAAACTGCATTTCACCAGCCCCTGTTCT
CGTCAGCAAAAGAGCCGTTCATTTCAATAAACCGGGCGACCTCAGCCATCCCTTCCTGATTTTCCGCTTT
CCAGCGTTCGGCACGCAGACGACGGGCTTCATTCTGCATGGTTGTGCTTACCAGACCGGAGATATTGACA
TCATATATGCCTTGAGCAACTGATAGCTGTCGCTGTCAACTGTCACTGTAATACGCTGCTTCATAGCATA
CCTCTTTTTGACATACTTCGGGTATACATATCAGTATATATTCTTATACCGCAAAAATCAGCGCGCAAAT
ACGCATACTGTTATCTGGCTTTTAGTAAGCCGGATCCACGCGGCGTTTACGCCCCCCCTGCCACTCATCG
CAGTACTGTTGTAATTCATTAAGCATTCTGCCGACATGGAAGCCATCACAGACGGCATGATGAACCAATA
TTGGAAGTGGATAACGGATCCGAATTCGAGCTCCGTCGACAAGCTTGCGGCCGCACTCGAGCACCACCAC
CACCACCACTGAGATCCGGCTGCTAACAAAGCCCGAAAGGAAGCTGAGTTGGCTGCTGCCACCGCTGAGC
AATAACTAGCATAACCCCTTGGGGCCTCTAAACGGGTCTTGAGGGGTTTTTTGCTGAAAGGAGGAACTAT
ATCCGGAT
