>Addgene plasmid #186623 | pMCSG53-DsbC | depositor partial sequence | sequence record 362706 | Coverage of fusion tag (DsbC, 6His)
AATACGACTCACTATAGGGGAATTGTGAGCGGATAACAATTCCCCTCTAGAAATAATTTTGTTTAACTTT
AAGAAGGAGATATACATATGATGAAAGATGACGCGGCAATTCAACAAACGTTAGCCAAAATGGGCATCAA
AAGCAGCGATATTCAGCCCGCGCCTGTAGCTGGCATGAAGACAGTTCTGACTAACAGCGGCGTGTTGTAC
ATCACCGATGATGGTAAACATATCATTCAGGGGCCAATGTATGACGTTAGTGGCACGGCTCCGGTCAATG
TCACCAATAAGATGCTGTTAAAGCAGTTGAATGCGCTTGAAAAAGAGATGATCGTTTATAAAGCGCCGCA
GGAAAAACACGTCATCACCGTGTTTACTGATATTACCTGTGGTTACTGCCACAAACTGCATGAGCAAATG
GCAGACTACAACGCGCTGGGGATCACCGTGCGTTATCTTGCTTTCCCGCGCCAGGGGCTGGACAGCGATG
CAGAGAAAGAAATGAAAGCTATCTGGTGTGCGAAAGATAAAAACAAAGCGTTTGATGATGTGATGGCAGG
TAAAAGCGTCGCACCAGCCAGTTGCGACGTGGATATTGCCGACCATTACGCACTTGGCGTCCAGCTTGGC
GTTAGCGGTACTCCGGCAGTTGTGCTGAGCAATGGCACACTTGTTCCGGGTTACCAGCCGCCGAAAGAGA
TGAAAGAATTCCTCGACGAACACCAAAAAATGACCAGCGGTAAAGGATCAACTAGTGGTTCTGGTCACCA
TCATCATCATCATTCTTCTGGTGTA
